>Addgene plasmid #72714 | pRFP shRNA-resistant TrkB WT | addgene partial sequence | sequence record 136381 | CMV-F 5'-CGCAAATGGGCGGTAGGCGTG-3'
AGCAGAGCTGGTTTAGTGAACCGTCAGATCCGCTAGCGCTACCGGACTCAGATCTCGAGCTCAAGCTTCG
AATTCTGCAGTCGACGGTACCGCGGGCCCCCTCCCCCCTCCGGCGGGGGACGCCTGGCTCAGCGTAGGGA
CACGCACTCTGACTGACTGGCACTGGCAGCTCGGGATGTCGCCCTGGCCGAGGTGGCATGGACCCGCCAT
GGCGCGGCTCTGGGGCTTATGCTTGCTGGTCTTGGGCTTCTGGAGGGCTTCTCTTGCCTGCCCCATGTCC
TGCAAATGCAGCACCACTAGGATTTGGTGTACCGAGCCTTCTCCTGGCATCGTGGCATTTCCGAGGTTGG
AACCTAACAGCATTGACCCAGAGAACATCACCGAAATTCTCATTGCAAACCAGAAAAGGTTAGAAATCAT
CAATGAAGATGATGTCGAAGCTTACGTGGGGCTGAAAAACCTTACAATTGTGGACAGCGGACTAAAGTTT
GTGGCTTACAAGGCGTTTCTGAAGAACGGCAACCTGCGGCACATCAATTTCACTCGAAACAAGCTGACGA
GTTTGTCCAGGAGACATTTCCGCCACCTTGACTTGTCTGACCTGATCCTGACGGGTAATCCGTTCACGTG
TTCCTGTGACATCATGTGGCTCAAGACTCTCCAGGAGACGAAATCCAGCCCCGACACTCAGGATTTGTAT
TGCCTCAATGAGAGCAGCAAGAATACCCCTCTGGCGAACCTGCAGATTCCCAATTGTGGTCTGCCGTCTG
CACGTCTGGCCGCTCCTAACCTCACGGTGGAGGAAGGGAAGTCTGTGACCATTT
