>Addgene plasmid #72714 | pRFP shRNA-resistant TrkB WT | addgene partial sequence | sequence record 136886 | DsRed1-N 5'-GTACTGGAACTGGGGGGACAG-3'
CTTCAGCTTGGCGGTCTGGGTGCCCTCGTAGGGGCGGCCCTCGCCCTCGCCCTCGATCTCGAACTCGTGG
CCGTTCACGGAGCCCTCCATGCGCACCTTGAAGCGCATGAACTCCTTGATGACGTCCTCGGAGGAGGCCA
TCGGATCCCCCGGTGGATCCCCTAGGATGTCCAGGTAGACGGGCGACGCCTTCGCCAAGTTCTGAAGGAG
TGTGTGGATGTTCTTGATGTTCTTCCTTGTGTGTGGTTCCCGCTGCCAGCATCCCAGCATCAGCTCGTAC
ACCTCCTGGGGACACGTGCGAGGCCGCTGAAGGACTCTGCCCTGGGTGATGCATTCTATCACCTCGTTGT
TTGATAGCTGATACCAGGGCTGCTTGCCGTAGGTGAAGATCTCCCACAACACAACTCCCAGGCTCCAGAC
GTCACTCTCGGTGGTGAATTTCCTGTACATGATGCTCTCTGGAGGCATCCATCGGATGGGCAACATTGTG
TGGCCACCAACCCGGTAGTAGTCGGTGCTGTATACATCCCGGGACATCCCGAAGTCCCCAATTTTCACCA
GCAGGTTCTCTCCTACCAAGCAGTTCCGGGTGGCCAGGTCTCGGTGCACGAAGTGTTGGGATGCCAGGTA
GACCATGCCTGCTGCGATTTGCTGAGCGATGTGCAGCATCTGCGACTGCGTCAGCTCGGTGGGCGGGTTA
CCCTCTGCCATCAGCACTGCATCTGG
