[The description below was written by a language model from this plasmid's Addgene catalogue record.]
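Description:
pRFP shRNA-resistant TrkB WT is a mammalian expression plasmid built on the pRFP-N1 backbone, an N1-style fusion vector in which an inserted coding sequence is placed upstream of, and in frame with, a red fluorescent protein. It is propagated in E. coli under kanamycin selection. The record gives no copy number, origin of replication, or cloning method, and no feature table is provided, so other backbone elements such as polyadenylation signals or any mammalian selection marker are not stated.

The insert is rat (R. norvegicus) TrkB, the receptor tyrosine kinase that mediates BDNF signalling, expressed from the strong constitutive CMV promoter and fused at its C terminus to RFP supplied by the backbone. The fusion allows transfected cells to be identified and the receptor's expression and localisation to be followed by fluorescence. The coding sequence carries five clustered nucleotide substitutions (T300C, T301A, C302G, C306A, T307C) that make the transcript resistant to a TrkB-targeting shRNA. The "WT" designation indicates that the receptor is otherwise wild type, although the record does not explicitly say whether the changes are silent at the protein level, nor does it identify the shRNA.

A construct like this is typically used in knockdown-and-rescue experiments: endogenous TrkB is depleted by shRNA, and the resistant RFP-tagged receptor is co-expressed to restore function and confirm that observed phenotypes are specific to loss of TrkB. The associated work concerns neurotrophic priming of glucocorticoid receptor signalling in neuronal plasticity, in the context of stress and antidepressant treatment.
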