Addgene plasmid #72714: pRFP shRNA-resistant TrkB WT
Purpose: Mammalian expression of TrkB fused to RFP in C-terminus, shRNA resistant
Depositing lab: Freddy Jeanneteau. Depositing organization: Delegation INSERM Languedoc Roussillon. Publication: Neurotrophic-priming of glucocorticoid receptor signaling is essential for neuronal plasticity to stress and antidepressant treatment. Arango-Lievano M, Lambert WM, Bath KG, Garabedian MJ, Chao MV, Jeanneteau F. Proc Natl Acad Sci U S A. 2015 Nov 16. pii: 201509045. 10.1073/pnas.1509045112 PubMed 26630005.
Backbone
  Vector backbone: pRFP-N1
  Vector type: Mammalian Expression
Growth in bacteria
  Bacterial resistance: Kanamycin, 50 μg/mL
  Growth temperature: 37°C
  Growth strain: DH5alpha
  Copy number: Unknown
Gene/Insert
  Gene/Insert name: TrkB
  Species: R. norvegicus (rat)
  Mutation: shRNA-resistant TrkB (T300C, T301A, C302G, C306A, T307C)
  Promoter: CMV
  Tag / fusion protein: RFP (C terminal on backbone)
  Cloning method: Unknown
  Sequencing primers: 5′ CMV-F; 3′ DsRed1-N
Terms and licenses: Academic/Nonprofit Terms; Industry Terms: Not Available to Industry
How to cite: pRFP shRNA-resistant TrkB WT was a gift from Freddy Jeanneteau (Addgene plasmid # 72714 ; http://n2t.net/addgene:72714 ; RRID:Addgene_72714)
